>Addgene plasmid #113652 | pDCAF-ABC | addgene full sequence | sequence record 217137 | Addgene NGS Result
TTTACGGCTAGCTCAGTCCTAGGTACAATGCTAGCTACTAGAGAAATCAAATTAAGGAGGTAAGATAAAT
GGAACAGGCAATCATTAATGATGAACGGGAGTATCTTCGCCATTTCTGGCATCCCGTATGTACTGTAACT
GAGCTTGAAAAGGCGCATCCTTCCAGCCTCGGCCCCCTGGCCGTTAAGCTGCTGAATGAACAGCTCGTTG
TCGCCAAGCTAGGCGATGAGTACGTCGCGATGCGTGATAGATGCGCTCATCGATCAGCTAAGCTTTCCTT
GGGTACAGTAAGTGGAAACCGCCTACAGTGCCCCTATCACGGATGGCAATATGATACGCATGGCGCTTGC
CAGCTCGTACCAGCGTGCCCCAACAGCCCAATACCCAACAAGGCTAAAGTTGATCGCTTCGATTGCGAAG
AACGCTATGGATTGATTTGGATTCGATTGGACTCTAGTTTTGACTGCACTGAAATTCCCTACTTTAGTGC
AGCCAACGATCCTAGGTTGCGTATTGTTATACAAGAACCTTACTGGTGGGATGCGACTGCGGAACGTAGA
TGGGAAAATTTTACAGATTTTTCTCACTTTGCATTCATTCACCCAGGCACGCTTTTCGATCCAAATAATG
CTGAACCTCCAATTGTTCCGATGGATCGATTCAATGGTCAGTTTCGGTTTGTCTACGACACGCCAGAAGA
TATGGCTGTCCCAAATCAGGCTCCAATTGGTTCATTTTCGTATACTTGCAGCATGCCGTTTGCTATTAAC
CTTGAAGTATCCAAATACTCCAGCAGTTCGCTGCATGTGTTATTCAATGTGTCATGTCCGGTAGACAGCC
ACACCACGAAAAACTTTCTGATCTTCGCTAGGGAGCAATCGGACGACTCGGATTATCTGCACATTGCATT
TAATGATCTCGTCTTCGCTGAAGACAAACCAGTAATTGAGTCCCAATGGCCTAAAGACGCGCCAGCAGAT
GAGGTCTCAGTAGTCGCAGATAAGGTATCGATACAATATAGAAAATGGCTGCGGGAACTAAAAGAAGCTC
ATAAAGAAGGTTCACAAGCCTTCCGAAGTGCTTTGTTAGACCCAGTCATTGAAAGCGATAGGAGCTACAT
ATAATACTAGAGTCACACAGGAAAGTATACTAGATGAAAGAACAGCTCAAGCCGCTGCTAGAAGACAAGA
CTTACCTTCGCCACTTCTGGCATCCCGTGTGTACCCTTAATGAGTTCGAACGCGCCAACGCCAGTGGGCA
CGGCCCCATGGGCGTCACCTTGCTAGGCGAGAAATTGGTGTTGGCCAGGTTAAATTCAAAGATCATTGCG
GCTGCTGACCGATGTGCTCATCGATCGGCACAGCTCTCCATCGGCCGCGTTTGCAGCAACGCCGGAAAGG
ACTATCTCGAATGCCCGTATCACGGCTGGCGCTACGATGAGGCTGGGGCCTGTCAACTGATCCCTGCTTG
CCCTGACAAAAGCATCTCTCCTCGGGCCAAGATTTCCTCATTCGATTGTGAGGTGAAATACGACATCGTG
TGGGTACGGCTGGATAACAGCTTCGATTGCACTCAGATTCCATACCTCAGCGATTTCGATAATCCCGACA
TGCAGGTAATCGTTGCCGATTCGTATATTTGGGAGACTGTTGCCGAGCGGCGGTGGGAGAACTTTACAGA
TTTTTCGCACTTTGCCTTCGTACACCCAGGGACGCTCTATGATCCGTTTTTCGCTAGCCACCCAACTGTT
TACGTGAATCGCGTTGATGGTGAGTTGCAATTCAAACTCGCTCCGCCGCGTGAAATGAAAGGCATCCCGC
CAGAAGCACCGATGGGTGACTTCACCTACCGCTGCACAATGCCGTATTCAGTAAATCTTGAAATCAAATT
GTGGAAAGATGACTCACGTTTCGTTCTTTGGACTACCGCTAGCCCTGTCGATAACAAGTCTTGCCGGAAT
TTTATGATTATTGTGCGTGAGAAGGATAATCAACCTGATCATATGCACCTGGCTTTCCAGAAGCGGGTGC
TTGACGAAGACCAGCCTGTTATCGAATCGCAATGGCCTCTCGAAATACAGACCTCGGAAGTCTCCGTTGC
AACCGATAAAATTTCCGTCCAGTTCCGCAAATGGCATAAAGAGCTATCTCTGTCAGCCGTTGAAGGACGG
GAGGCGTTCCGCGATTCCGTCTTGACGAATGTTATTGAAGAAGAACAGTAATACTAGAGATTAAAGAGGA
GAAATACTAGATGTCTACTGACCAAGTAATTTTTAACGACTGGCATCCAGTCGCTGCTTTGGAAGATGTA
TCTCTCGATAAACGATACCGCTGTCGACTACTAGGTCGTACAGTTAGTTATGTGAAAACATCTGATGCTG
TTAATGCTCATTGGGAAGAAAGTGCAGATGAAATTAAGACCATCCGCGCTAAAGAAATCTATGGTCTTCT
GTGGCTCTCCTTTGCCGACAAACCCAGTGAGATGTTCGATATTGCAGAGTTCAAGGAACCTGATCGCCGA
ATCGTCAGCGCTGGATCTGTGCGCGTAAATGTCTCAGGACTGCGTGCTATCGAAAACTTTCTGGACATGG
CTCATTTCCCTTTTGTTCATACGGATATTTTGGGTGCAGAGCCACTGACGGAAGTTGAGCCGTATAACGT
CAACTATGATGAAACTGTTGATGAGATCTTCGCTACTGAGTGTAAGTTCCCGCAACCTAAAGGCTCAGCT
ACTGCTGTCGAGCCAATTGATATGCAGTATATATACCGCATTACACGGCCATATTCCGCCATTTTATATA
AAACTTGCCCGCCCGAACCGCATAGATGGGATGCCCTCGGTCTGTTTATTCAACCTGTAGACGAAGATTG
GTGCATAGCGCATACAATTATGTGCTATGTGGATGACGTTAACTCAGATCAACAACTTCGCCATTTCCAG
CAGACGATTTTTGGCCAGGACTTGATGATTCTTATCAACCAAGTTCCAAAGCGTCTTCCCCTGGCTGCAA
GTCGAGAGAGCCCAGTCCGGGCCGATGTGCTTGCAACAGCTTATCGTCGCTGGCTGCGTGAGAAAGGTGT
GCAATATGGTGCTCTGCGGGACTAATACTAGAGTCACACAGGAAAGTACTAGATGAACAAACTTGACGTC
AACCAGTGGTTTCCTATTGCTACCACTGAAGATCTCCCGAAGCGCCATGTCTTTCATGCCACGTTGTTGG
GGCAAGAAATGGCCATCTGGCGCGATGACTCTGGTTCAGTTAATGCTTGGGAGAACCGCTGCCCGCATAG
AGGATTGCGGTTGACACTGGGTGCTAATACCGGTAACGAGTTGCGGTGTCAGTATCATGGATGGACTTAT
GAAAGCGGGACTGGTGGCTGCACTTTTGTCCCAGCCCATCGCGATGCACCACCCCCAAATGCCGCGCGGG
TTAATACTTTTCCTGTCCGCGAAAAGCACGGCTTTATCTGGACGACATTAGGTCAGCCGCCAGGAGAGCC
CATTTCAATCCTCGATGACGCTCAGCTTGTAAACGCTGTAAAAACAAATCTGCATAGCGTAGTTATAGAT
GCTGATATTGACGGAGTTGTCAGCGTCCTACGTCAGAATCTTTCAGCGTTCATCGATGTGTTTGGTGCGG
CCAGCGCTGAAGATCTGCATTTGAAATCCATGCTGCAAGATCGAGGGATTCTGGTAACAAGATCAGGCTC
TATTGCTATTCATTTTTATATGCAGCGCTCAACCATTAGTAAATGCGTTGTACATGCGCAAGTACTTACT
CCGGGACGTCCAGGATACGAACTTCAAAAGAACTACTCGTATGCCATGAACGTTATCCGCAGGGCAGCAG
AAGCTGTAGCTACCGACTTGATTAGCATTACAGATATCAGCGATCAGACTATCGAAAAGCTTGAAGTCGT
TAGAGAAAACATGACTAAGGCTCCTCCAACCCACTATATCTGCGAAGTGGTTACGCGTACTCAAGAGACA
GGTGATATTAACTCATACTGGCTGAAGCCTATCGGCTACCCACTACCAGCATTCAGTCCAGGGATGCACA
TCAGCATCACAACGCCGGAGGGTAGCATTCGACAATATTCCCTCGTGAACGGGCCTGACGAGCGTGAATC
CTTCATCATCGGTGTGAAGAAAGAGATTCAGTCCCGTGGCGGCTCCAGATCAATGCACGAAGATGTGAAG
GTTGGAACGCAACTAAAAGTTACACTTCCGAGGAACGGTTTTCCACTCGTCCAAACCAGAAAACACCCGA
TTCTCGTAGCAGGTGGCATCGGTATCACCCCAATTTTGTGTATGGCACAGGCTCTGGATCAGCAAGGTTC
ATCGTATGAAATACATTATTTTGCTCGTGCATTTGAGCATGTTCCATTCCAGGATCGACTGACTGCGTTG
GGCGATCGTTTGAATGTGCATCTTGGCCTCGGCCCAGACGAGACTAGAGCAAAACTTGCCGACATCATGG
AGATTCATAACGCCCAAGACGTAGATGTTTACACTTGCGGCCCGCAACCAATGATCGAAACTGTATCTGC
TGTCGCTCTTGCTCATGGCATCGCTGAAGAGTCCATCCGATTTGAATTTTTCAGTAAAAAGAACGATGTT
CCCGTTTCTGATGAAGAATATGAGGTTGAGCTCAAAAAAACTGGTCAAATATTCACTGTCTCGCCTGGCT
CTACGTTGTTGCAAGCTTGTTTGGACAACGATGTTCGTATCGAAGCTTCTTGTGAGCAGGGTGTATGCGG
GACTTGTATAACTCCAGTCGTATCCGGCGATCTCGAGCATCATGACACTTACCTTTCTAAGAAAGAAAGG
GAAAGCGGTAAGTGGATCATGCCGTGTGTTTCGCGCTGCAAGTCCAAAAAAATCGTTCTCGATCTGTGAG
GCCGGGCATCACCCACGGTATGGACGAGCTGTATAAACTAGAGAAAGAGGAGAAATACTAGATGATCACG
CTTTATGACTATGAACTCTCGGGGAATTGCTACAAGGTGCGGATGCTCCTTTCCATCCTGAAGCTACCGT
ACACGATAGAGACAGTGGAATTTTTCCCGTCCAGGGAACATAAATCACCGGCCTTCCTGCGCATCAATCC
ACTCGGCCAGTTGCCGGTATTGCGCGATGATGATTTCGTGTTGCGCGATGCCCAGGCCATCCTGGTTTAC
CTGGCGAACAAATACGACACCAGTTTGACCTGGTATCCGACACATGCGCCCGCCATCCTCGGCCAGGCAA
ATATGTGGCTCGCGTTTGCCGATGGTTTGACCGGCTCGATTTCCGCTGCACGTTTGCATGATTTGTTTTT
TTACGATTTCAATGCAGAGCAATGCCGTGCCCGCGCGCACGAACTACTGCGCATACTGGACGAACACCTG
TGGGCGGCGGAACAAAATGGACATCAATGGCTATGTCCGGCCGCCGCACCCACCATCGCGGATCTTGCCT
GCTTCCCGTATATCGCATTGTCGGATGAAGCCGGCGTTTCACTACTCGACTACCCGGCGGTACGACGCTG
GCTGGACCGTGTCAAACGCATCCCCGGATTCACCGTCATGTCGGGGATTTTTCCAACCTCAGCTTCCTTC
GATCCGGCCTCACTTGCGGAAGAAACCTGTCAATAATACTAGTAGCGGCCGCTGCAGTCCGGCAAAAAAG
GGCAAGGTGTCACCACCCTGCCCTTTTTCTTTAAAACCGAAAAGATTACTTCGCGTTATGCAGGCTTCCT
CGCTCACTGACTCGCTGCGCTCGGTCGTTCGGCTGCGGCGAGCGGTATCAGCTCACTCAAAGGCGGTAAT
ACGGTTATCCACAGAATCAGGGGATAACGCAGGAAAGAACATGTGAGCAAAAGGCCAGCAAAAGGCCAGG
AACCGTAAAAAGGCCGCGTTGCTGGCGTTTTTCCACAGGCTCCGCCCCCCTGACGAGCATCACAAAAATC
GACGCTCAAGTCAGAGGTGGCGAAACCCGACAGGACTATAAAGATACCAGGCGTTTCCCCCTGGAAGCTC
CCTCGTGCGCTCTCCTGTTCCGACCCTGCCGCTTACCGGATACCTGTCCGCCTTTCTCCCTTCGGGAAGC
GTGGCGCTTTCTCATAGCTCACGCTGTAGGTATCTCAGTTCGGTGTAGGTCGTTCGCTCCAAGCTGGGCT
GTGTGCACGAACCCCCCGTTCAGCCCGACCGCTGCGCCTTATCCGGTAACTATCGTCTTGAGTCCAACCC
GGTAAGACACGACTTATCGCCACTGGCAGCAGCCACTGGTAACAGGATTAGCAGAGCGAGGTATGTAGGC
GGTGCTACAGAGTTCTTGAAGTGGTGGCCTAACTACGGCTACACTAGAAGAACAGTATTTGGTATCTGCG
CTCTGCTGAAGCCAGTTACCTTCGGAAAAAGAGTTGGTAGCTCTTGATCCGGCAAACAAACCACCGCTGG
TAGCGGTGGTTTTTTTGTTTGCAAGCAGCAGATTACGCGCAGAAAAAAAGGATCTCAAGAAGATCCTTTG
ATCTTTTCTACGGGGTCTGACGCTCAGTGGAACGAAAACTCACGTTAAGGGATTTTGGTCATGAGATTAT
CAAAAAGGATCTTCACCTAGATCCTTTTAAATTAAAAATGAAGTTTTAAATCAATCTAAAGTATATATGA
GTAAACTTGGTCTGACAGCTCGAGGCTTGGATTCTCACCAATAAAAAACGCCCGGCGGCAACCGAGCGTT
CTGAACAAATCCAGATGGAGTTCTGAGGTCATTACTGGATCTATCAACAGGAGTCCAAGCGAGCTCGATA
TCAAATTACGCCCCGCCCTGCCACTCATCGCAGTACTGTTGTAATTCATTAAGCATTCTGCCGACATGGA
AGCCATCACAAACGGCATGATGAACCTGAATCGCCAGCGGCATCAGCACCTTGTCGCCTTGCGTATAATA
TTTGCCCATGGTGAAAACGGGGGCGAAGAAGTTGTCCATATTGGCCACGTTTAAATCAAAACTGGTGAAA
CTCACCCAGGGATTGGCTGAGACGAAAAACATATTCTCAATAAACCCTTTAGGGAAATAGGCCAGGTTTT
CACCGTAACACGCCACATCTTGCGAATATATGTGTAGAAACTGCCGGAAATCGTCGTGGTATTCACTCCA
GAGCGATGAAAACGTTTCAGTTTGCTCATGGAAAACGGTGTAACAAGGGTGAACACTATCCCATATCACC
AGCTCACCGTCTTTCATTGCCATACGAAATTCCGGATGAGCATTCATCAGGCGGGCAAGAATGTGAATAA
AGGCCGGATAAAACTTGTGCTTATTTTTCTTTACGGTCTTTAAAAAGGCCGTAATATCCAGCTGAACGGT
CTGGTTATAGGTACATTGAGCAACTGACTGAAATGCCTCAAAATGTTCTTTACGATGCCATTGGGATATA
TCAACGGTGGTATATCCAGTGATTTTTTTCTCCATTTTAGCTTCCTTAGCTCCTGAAAATCTCGATAACT
CAAAAAATACGCCCGGTAGTGATCTTATTTCATTATGGTGAAAGTTGGAACCTCTTACGTGCCCGATCAA
CTCGAGTGCCACCTGACGTCTAAGAAACCATTATTATCATGACATTAACCTATAAAAATAGGCGTATCAC
GAGGCAGAATTTCAGATAAAAAAAATCCTTAGCTTTCGCTAAGGATGATTTCTGGAATTCGCGGCCGCTT
CTAGAG
Features (pLannotate 1.2.2; 14 found; start..end, strand, type, name):
      7..35      +  promoter       J23119 promoter (fragment): bacterial promoter (Registry of Standard Biological Parts BBa J23119)
     69..1121    +  CDS            ndmA: NDMA_PSEPU - Experimental evidence at protein level: Swiss-Prot protein existence level 1. Involved in the caffeine degradation, which is the essential first step for assimilating the carbon and nitrogen in caffeine. Catalyzes the N1-demethylation of caffeine to produce theobromine and formaldehyde. Also catalyzes the N1-demethylation of theophylline, paraxanthine, and 1-methylxanthine to 3-methylxanthine, 7- methylxanthine, and xanthine, respectively. NADH is the preferred substrate. From Pseudomonas putida (Arthrobacter siderocapsulatus).
   1154..2218    +  CDS            ndmB: NDMB_PSEPU - Experimental evidence at protein level: Swiss-Prot protein existence level 1. Involved in the caffeine degradation, which is the essential first step for assimilating the carbon and nitrogen in caffeine. Catalyzes the N3-demethylation of theobromine to produce 7- methylxanthine and formaldehyde. Also catalyzes the N3-demethylation of 3-methylxanthine, caffeine, and theophylline to xanthine, paraxanthine, and 1-methylxanthine, respectively. NADH is the preferred substrate. From Pseudomonas putida (Arthrobacter siderocapsulatus).
   2269..3099    +  CDS            NDMC_PSEDT: Experimental evidence at protein level: Swiss-Prot protein existence level 1. Involved in the caffeine degradation, which is the essential first step for assimilating the carbon and nitrogen in caffeine. Probably catalyzes the N7-demethylation of 7-methylxanthine to produce xanthine and formaldehyde. From Pseudomonas sp. (strain TJI-51).
   3133..4896    +  CDS            ndmD: NDMD_PSEPU - Experimental evidence at protein level: Swiss-Prot protein existence level 1. Involved in the caffeine degradation, which is the essential first step for assimilating the carbon and nitrogen in caffeine. Catalyzes the oxidation of NADH and transfers electrons to NdmA and NdmB, which catalyze the N-demethylation reactions. From Pseudomonas putida (Arthrobacter siderocapsulatus).
   4910..4933    +  CDS            TagCFP (fragment): monomeric cyan fluorescent protein mammalian codon-optimized
   5637..5657    +  misc_feature   BioBrick suffix: universal suffix for all parts
   5658..5715    +  terminator     his operon terminator: This putative transcriptin terminator from the E. coli his operon has a 2-bp deletion introduced during synthesis. Its efficiency has not been determined.
   5910..6498    -  rep_origin     ori: high-copy-number ColE1/pMB1/pBR322/pUC origin of replication
   6681..6775    -  terminator     lambda t0 terminator: transcription terminator from phage lambda
   6799..7455    -  CDS            cat: CAT_ECOLX - Experimental evidence at protein level: Swiss-Prot protein existence level 1. This enzyme is an effector of chloramphenicol resistance in bacteria. From Escherichia coli. This protein is used as a marker in many commonly used cloning vectors, such as pACYC184.
   7456..7553    -  promoter       cat promoter: promoter of the E. coli cat gene encoding chloramphenicol acetyltransferase
   7639..7682    -  terminator     bacterial terminator: putative bacterial transcription terminator
   7685..7706    +  misc_feature   BioBrick prefix: BioBrick prefix for parts that do not start with "ATG"
