[The description below was written by a language model from this plasmid's Addgene catalogue record and pLannotate feature annotations shown in this document.]
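Description:
pDCAF-ABC is a bacterial synthetic-biology plasmid built on the BioBrick backbone pSB1C3. It replicates at high copy from a ColE1/pUC-type origin and is selected with chloramphenicol through a cat gene driven by its own promoter and followed by the lambda t0 terminator. BioBrick prefix and suffix sequences flank the insert, and terminators on either side, including the his operon terminator downstream of the suffix, insulate it from the backbone.

The payload is an operon-like array of caffeine-degradation genes of Pseudomonas origin, all in the same orientation downstream of a sequence annotated as a fragment of the constitutive J23119 promoter. NdmA removes the N1 methyl group from caffeine and related methylxanthines, NdmB removes the N3 methyl group, and NdmC probably carries out N7-demethylation of 7-methylxanthine, each reaction releasing formaldehyde. The catalogue entry names only ndmA, ndmB and ndmC, but the feature table also shows ndmD. This gene encodes the reductase that oxidises NADH and passes electrons to the demethylases. About 700 nt between ndmD and the BioBrick suffix is unannotated apart from a very short match to TagCFP, which is likely spurious, so the record does not state what lies there.

Together the enzymes can convert caffeine and other methylxanthines stepwise to xanthine. The plasmid is intended for a ΔguaB E. coli host, and growth in minimal medium containing methylxanthines is recommended to maintain it, which suggests that host growth depends on the xanthine produced. According to the associated publication title, this arrangement underlies a bioassay for determining concentrations of caffeine and individual methylxanthines in complex samples.
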