Addgene plasmid #113652: pDCAF-ABC
Purpose: Demethylates methylxanthines.
Depositing lab: Jeffrey Barrick. Depositing organization: University of Texas at Austin. Publication: Bioassay for Determining the Concentrations of Caffeine and Individual Methylxanthines in Complex Samples. Gutierrez AE, Shah P, Rex AE, Nguyen TC, Kenkare SP, Barrick JE, Mishler DM. Appl Environ Microbiol. 2019 Nov 14;85(23). pii: AEM.01965-19. doi: 10.1128/AEM.01965-19. Print 2019 Dec 1. PubMed 31540989.
Backbone
  Vector backbone: pSB1C3
  Vector type: Synthetic Biology
Growth in bacteria
  Bacterial resistance: Chloramphenicol, 25 μg/mL
  Growth temperature: 30°C
  Growth strain: ΔguaB E. coli
  Growth instructions: Growing in M9CG media with the appropriate Methylxanthines is recommended in order to maintain the plasmid. Can be grown on LB but must be grown in strain ΔguaB (Addgene #113653).
  Copy number: High Copy
Gene/Insert
  Gene/Insert name: ndmA and ndmB and ndmC
  Cloning method: Restriction Enzyme; 5′ cloning site unknown (unknown if destroyed)
Terms and licenses: Academic/Nonprofit Terms; Industry Terms
Depositor comments: https://benchling.com/s/xeoN8t6c . Please visit https://www.biorxiv.org/content/early/2018/09/16/419283 for bioRxiv preprint.
How to cite: pDCAF-ABC was a gift from Jeffrey Barrick (Addgene plasmid # 113652 ; http://n2t.net/addgene:113652 ; RRID:Addgene_113652)
